>Addgene plasmid #143558 | TFORF1946 | addgene full sequence | sequence record 400349 | Addgene NGS Result
TTAATGTAGTCTTATGCAATACTCTTGTAGTCTTGCAACATGGTAACGATGAGTTAGCAACATGCCTTAC
AAGGAGAGAAAAAGCACCGTGCATGCCGATTGGTGGAAGTAAGGTGGTACGATCGTGCCTTATTAGGAAG
GCAACAGACGGGTCTGACATGGATTGGACGAACCACTGAATTGCCGCATTGCAGAGATATTGTATTTAAG
TGCCTAGCTCGATACATAAACGGGTCTCTCTGGTTAGACCAGATCTGAGCCTGGGAGCTCTCTGGCTAAC
TAGGGAACCCACTGCTTAAGCCTCAATAAAGCTTGCCTTGAGTGCTTCAAGTAGTGTGTGCCCGTCTGTT
GTGTGACTCTGGTAACTAGAGATCCCTCAGACCCTTTTAGTCAGTGTGGAAAATCTCTAGCAGTGGCGCC
CGAACAGGGACTTGAAAGCGAAAGGGAAACCAGAGGAGCTCTCTCGACGCAGGACTCGGCTTGCTGAAGC
GCGCACGGCAAGAGGCGAGGGGCGGCGACTGGTGAGTACGCCAAAAATTTTGACTAGCGGAGGCTAGAAG
GAGAGAGATGGGTGCGAGAGCGTCAGTATTAAGCGGGGGAGAATTAGATCGCGATGGGAAAAAATTCGGT
TAAGGCCAGGGGGAAAGAAAAAATATAAATTAAAACATATAGTATGGGCAAGCAGGGAGCTAGAACGATT
CGCAGTTAATCCTGGCCTGTTAGAAACATCAGAAGGCTGTAGACAAATACTGGGACAGCTACAACCATCC
CTTCAGACAGGATCAGAAGAACTTAGATCATTATATAATACAGTAGCAACCCTCTATTGTGTGCATCAAA
GGATAGAGATAAAAGACACCAAGGAAGCTTTAGACAAGATAGAGGAAGAGCAAAACAAAAGTAAGACCAC
CGCACAGCAAGCGGCCGCTGATCTTCAGACCTGGAGGAGGAGATATGAGGGACAATTGGAGAAGTGAATT
ATATAAATATAAAGTAGTAAAAATTGAACCATTAGGAGTAGCACCCACCAAGGCAAAGAGAAGAGTGGTG
CAGAGAGAAAAAAGAGCAGTGGGAATAGGAGCTTTGTTCCTTGGGTTCTTGGGAGCAGCAGGAAGCACTA
TGGGCGCAGCGTCAATGACGCTGACGGTACAGGCCAGACAATTATTGTCTGGTATAGTGCAGCAGCAGAA
CAATTTGCTGAGGGCTATTGAGGCGCAACAGCATCTGTTGCAACTCACAGTCTGGGGCATCAAGCAGCTC
CAGGCAAGAATCCTGGCTGTGGAAAGATACCTAAAGGATCAACAGCTCCTGGGGATTTGGGGTTGCTCTG
GAAAACTCATTTGCACCACTGCTGTGCCTTGGAATGCTAGTTGGAGTAATAAATCTCTGGAACAGATTTG
GAATCACACGACCTGGATGGAGTGGGACAGAGAAATTAACAATTACACAAGCTTAATACACTCCTTAATT
GAAGAATCGCAAAACCAGCAAGAAAAGAATGAACAAGAATTATTGGAATTAGATAAATGGGCAAGTTTGT
GGAATTGGTTTAACATAACAAATTGGCTGTGGTATATAAAATTATTCATAATGATAGTAGGAGGCTTGGT
AGGTTTAAGAATAGTTTTTGCTGTACTTTCTATAGTGAATAGAGTTAGGCAGGGATATTCACCATTATCG
TTTCAGACCCACCTCCCAACCCCGAGGGGACCCATGCATTGCATCTCAATTAGTCAGCAACCAGGTGTGG
AAAGTCCCCAGGCTCCCCAGCAGGCAGAAGTATGCAAAGCATGCGTCTCAATTAGTCAGCAACCATAGTC
CCGCCCCTAACTCCGCCCATCCCGCCCCTAACTCCGCCCAGTTCCGCCCATTCTCCGCCCCATGGCTGAC
TAATTTTTTTTATTTATGCAGAGGCCGAGGCCGCCTCGGCCTCTGAGCTATTCCAGAAGTAGTGAGGAGG
CTTTTTTGGAGGCCTAGGCTTTTGCAAAAAGCTTTCTAGAGGTACCACCGGAGCTTACCATGACCGAGTA
CAAGCCCACGGTGCGCCTCGCCACCCGCGACGACGTCCCCAGGGCCGTACGCACCCTCGCCGCCGCGTTC
GCCGACTACCCCGCCACGCGCCACACCGTCGATCCGGACCGCCACATCGAGCGGGTCACCGAGCTGCAAG
AACTCTTCCTCACGCGCGTCGGGCTCGACATCGGCAAGGTGTGGGTCGCGGACGACGGCGCCGCCGTGGC
GGTCTGGACCACGCCGGAGAGCGTCGAAGCGGGGGCGGTGTTCGCCGAGATCGGCCCGCGCATGGCCGAG
TTGAGCGGTTCCCGGCTGGCCGCGCAGCAACAGATGGAAGGCCTCCTGGCGCCGCACCGGCCCAAGGAGC
CCGCGTGGTTCCTGGCCACCGTCGGCGTCTCGCCCGACCACCAGGGCAAGGGTCTGGGCAGCGCCGTCGT
GCTCCCCGGAGTGGAGGCGGCCGAGCGCGCCGGGGTGCCCGCCTTCCTGGAGACCTCCGCGCCCCGCAAC
CTCCCCTTCTACGAGCGGCTCGGCTTCACCGTCACCGCCGACGTCGAGGTGCCCGAAGGACCGCGCACCT
GGTGCATGACCCGCAAGCCCGGTGCCAGTTAACGAATTCTAGATCTTGAGACAAATGGCAGTATTCATCC
ACAATTTTAAAAGAAAAGGGGGGATTGGGGGGTACAGTGCAGGGGAAAGAATAGTAGACATAATAGCAAC
AGACATACAAACTAAAGAATTACAAAAACAAATTACAAAAATTCAAAATTTTCGGGTTTATTACAGGGAC
AGCAGAGATCCACTTTGGCGCCGGCTCGAGGCCTGCAGGTGCAAAGATGGATAAAGTTTTAAACAGAGAG
GAATCTTTGCAGCTAATGGACCTTCTAGGTCTTGAAAGGAGTGGGAATTGGCTCCGGTGCCCGTCAGTGG
GCAGAGCGCACATCGCCCACAGTCCCCGAGAAGTTGGGGGGAGGGGTCGGCAATTGAACCGGTGCCTAGA
GAAGGTGGCGCGGGGTAAACTGGGAAAGTGATGTCGTGTACTGGCTCCGCCTTTTTCCCGAGGGTGGGGG
AGAACCGTATATAAGTGCAGTAGTCGCCGTGAACGTTCTTTTTCGCAACGGGTTTGCCGCCAGAACACAG
GTAAGTGCCGTGTGTGGTTCCCGCGGGCCTGGCCTCTTTACGGGTTATGGCCCTTGCGTGCCTTGAATTA
CTTCCACCTGGCTGCAGTACGTGATTCTTGATCCCGAGCTTCGGGTTGGAAGTGGGTGGGAGAGTTCGAG
GCCTTGCGCTTAAGGAGCCCCTTCGCCTCGTGCTTGAGTTGAGGCCTGGCCTGGGCGCTGGGGCCGCCGC
GTGCGAATCTGGTGGCACCTTCGCGCCTGTCTCGCTGCTTTCGATAAGTCTCTAGCCATTTAAAATTTTT
GATGACCTGCTGCGACGCTTTTTTTCTGGCAAGATAGTCTTGTAAATGCGGGCCAAGATCTGCACACTGG
TATTTCGGTTTTTGGGGCCGCGGGCGGCGACGGGGCCCGTGCGTCCCAGCGCACATGTTCGGCGAGGCGG
GGCCTGCGAGCGCGGCCACCGAGAATCGGACGGGGGTAGTCTCAAGCTGGCCGGCCTGCTCTGGTGCCTG
GCCTCGCGCCGCCGTGTATCGCCCCGCCCTGGGCGGCAAGGCTGGCCCGGTCGGCACCAGTTGCGTGAGC
GGAAAGATGGCCGCTTCCCGGCCCTGCTGCAGGGAGCTCAAAATGGAGGACGCGGCGCTCGGGAGAGCGG
GCGGGTGAGTCACCCACACAAAGGAAAAGGGCCTTTCCGTCCTCAGCCGTCGCTTCATGTGACTCCACGG
AGTACCGGGCGCCGTCCAGGCACCTCGATTAGTTCTCGAGCTTTTGGAGTACGTCGTCTTTAGGTTGGGG
GGAGGGGTTTTATGCGATGGAGTTTCCCCACACTGAGTGGGTGGAGACTGAAGTTAGGCCAGCTTGGCAC
TTGATGTAATTCTCCTTGGAATTTGCCCTTTTTGAGTTTGGATCTTGGTTCATTCTCAAGCCTCAGACAG
TGGTTCAAAGTTTTTTTCTTCCATTTCAGGTGTCGTGAGGCTAGCACCGCCACCATGGATGGGGCTTCTT
CAGGCGGTGGCGGCAGCAGCGAAGGTGGCGGCGGCAGCAGCGGCAGCGGCTATGGTGTGGTCGCTCGATT
CTCCCAGTGCCTGGCTGAGTTTCGGACGTGGTTAAGAACCAACTGGTTGAGGTTCAATGCAGACAAGACG
GATGTGATGCTGCCATCTGTTGAATCTTCAAGTCCAGGAGGTTCAGCAACATCAGATGACCATGAATTTG
ATCCATCAGCTGACATGCTGGTTCATGATTTTGATGATGAACGAACATTAGAAGAGGAAGAAATGATGGA
AGGAGAAACAAACTTCAGCTCTGAAATAGAAGATCTTGCAAGGGAAGGCGACATGCCAATTCATGAACTT
CTCAGCCTTTATGGTTATGGTAGTACTGTTCGACTACCTGAAGAAGATGAGGAAGAGGAAGAAGAGGAAG
AAGAAGGTGAAGATGATGAAGATGCTGATAATGATGACAACAGTGGCTGTAGTGGGGAAAATAAAGAGGA
GAATATAAAGGATTCATCAGGTCAGGAGGATGAAACTCAGTCTTCCAATGATGATCCATCACAATCTGTT
GCTTCTCAAGATGCCCAGGAAATAATCCGCCCACGTCGATGTAAATATTTTGATACAAATAGTGAAGTAG
AAGAAGAATCTGAAGAAGATGAAGATTATATTCCATCAGAAGACTGGAAAAAGGAGATTATGGTGGGCTC
CATGTTTCAAGCAGAAATTCCAGTTGGCATTTGTAGATACAAAGAAAATGAAAAAGTATATGAAAATGAT
GATCAGCTCCTGTGGGACCCTGAGTACTTACCAGAAGATAAAGTGATTATATTTCTTAAAGATGCATCTA
GAAGAACAGGTGATGAGAAGGGTGTAGAAGCAATTCCTGAAGGATCTCACATAAAAGACAATGAACAGGC
TTTATATGAATTGGTTAAATGCAATTTTGATACAGAAGAAGCATTGAGAAGATTAAGATTTAATGTAAAA
GCAGCTAGAGAGGAATTATCTGTTTGGACAGAGGAAGAGTGTAGAAATTTTGAACAAGGGCTGAAGGCCT
ATGGAAAGGATTTTCATTTGATTCAGGCTAATAAAGTCCGAACAAGGTCAGTTGGTGAATGTGTAGCATT
CTATTACATGTGGAAAAAATCTGAACGTTATGATTTCTTTGCTCAGCAAACACGATTTGGAAAGAAGAAA
TATAATCTTCATCCTGGTGTAACGGATTACATGGATCGTCTTCTAGACGAAAGTGAAAGTGCTGCATCTA
GTCGAGCACCATCCCCTCCCCCAACTGCATCAAACAGTAGTAACAGCCAGTCTGAGAAAGAAGATGGCAC
TGTAAGCACTGCTAATCAAAATGGAGTGTCATCTAATGGACCAGGCATACTCCAAATGCTTCTTCCAGTT
CATTTTTCAGCCATCAGTTCAAGAGCCAATGCCTTTTTAAAATAGTAATGAACTAGTCCGTAACTTGAAA
GTATTTCGATTTCTTGGCTTTATATATCTTGTGGAAAGGACGATACTACGTCTTCAAATGAACAGGCACG
CGTTAAGTCGACAATCAACCTCTGGATTACAAAATTTGTGAAAGATTGACTGGTATTCTTAACTATGTTG
CTCCTTTTACGCTATGTGGATACGCTGCTTTAATGCCTTTGTATCATGCTATTGCTTCCCGTATGGCTTT
CATTTTCTCCTCCTTGTATAAATCCTGGTTGCTGTCTCTTTATGAGGAGTTGTGGCCCGTTGTCAGGCAA
CGTGGCGTGGTGTGCACTGTGTTTGCTGACGCAACCCCCACTGGTTGGGGCATTGCCACCACCTGTCAGC
TCCTTTCCGGGACTTTCGCTTTCCCCCTCCCTATTGCCACGGCGGAACTCATCGCCGCCTGCCTTGCCCG
CTGCTGGACAGGGGCTCGGCTGTTGGGCACTGACAATTCCGTGGTGTTGTCGGGGAAATCATCGTCCTTT
CCTTGGCTGCTCGCCTGTGTTGCCACCTGGATTCTGCGCGGGACGTCCTTCTGCTACGTCCCTTCGGCCC
TCAATCCAGCGGACCTTCCTTCCCGCGGCCTGCTGCCGGCTCTGCGGCCTCTTCCGCGTCTTCGCCTTCG
CCCTCAGACGAGTCGGATCTCCCTTTGGGCCGCCTCCCCGCGTCGACTTTAAGACCAATGACTTACAAGG
CAGCTGTAGATCTTAGCCACTTTTTAAAAGAAAAGGGGGGACTGGAAGGGCTAATTCACTCCCAACGAAG
ACAAGATCTGCTTTTTGCTTGTACTGGGTCTCTCTGGTTAGACCAGATCTGAGCCTGGGAGCTCTCTGGC
TAACTAGGGAACCCACTGCTTAAGCCTCAATAAAGCTTGCCTTGAGTGCTTCAAGTAGTGTGTGCCCGTC
TGTTGTGTGACTCTGGTAACTAGAGATCCCTCAGACCCTTTTAGTCAGTGTGGAAAATCTCTAGCAGTAC
GTATAGTAGTTCATGTCATCTTATTATTCAGTATTTATAACTTGCAAAGAAATGAATATCAGAGAGTGAG
AGGAACTTGTTTATTGCAGCTTATAATGGTTACAAATAAAGCAATAGCATCACAAATTTCACAAATAAAG
CATTTTTTTCACTGCATTCTAGTTGTGGTTTGTCCAAACTCATCAATGTATCTTATCATGTCTGGCTCTA
GCTATCCCGCCCCTAACTCCGCCCATCCCGCCCCTAACTCCGCCCAGTTCCGCCCATTCTCCGCCCCATG
GCTGACTAATTTTTTTTATTTATGCAGAGGCCGAGGCCGCCTCGGCCTCTGAGCTATTCCAGAAGTAGTG
AGGAGGCTTTTTTGGAGGCCTAGGGACGTACCCAATTCGCCCTATAGTGAGTCGTATTACGCGCGCTCAC
TGGCCGTCGTTTTACAACGTCGTGACTGGGAAAACCCTGGCGTTACCCAACTTAATCGCCTTGCAGCACA
TCCCCCTTTCGCCAGCTGGCGTAATAGCGAAGAGGCCCGCACCGATCGCCCTTCCCAACAGTTGCGCAGC
CTGAATGGCGAATGGG
[124 nt withheld, positions 7157-7280]
C
[91 nt withheld, positions 7282-7372]
A
[49 nt withheld, positions 7374-7422]
CCTTTGACGTTGGAGTCCACGTTCTTT
[37 nt withheld, positions 7450-7486]
ACCCTATCTCGGTCTATTCTTTTGATTTATAAGGGATTTTGCCGATTTCGGCCTATTGGTTAAAAAATGA
GCTGATTTAACAAAAATTTAACGCGAATTTTAACAAAATATTAACGCTTACAATTTAGGTGGCACTTTTC
GGGGAAATGTGCGCGGAACCCCTATTTGTTTATTTTTCTAAATACATTCAAATATGTATCCGCTCATGAG
ACAATAACCCTGATAAATGCTTCAATAATATTGAAAAAGGAAGAGTATGAGTATTCAACATTTCCGTGTC
GCCCTTATTCCCTTTTTTGCGGCATTTTGCCTTCCTGTTTTTGCTCACCCAGAAACGCTGGTGAAAGTAA
AAGATGCTGAAGATCAGTTGGGTGCACGAGTGGGTTACATCGAACTGGATCTCAACAGCGGTAAGATCCT
TGAGAGTTTTCGCCCCGAAGAACGTTTTCCAATGATGAGCACTTTTAAAGTTCTGCTATGTGGCGCGGTA
TTATCCCGTATTGACGCCGGGCAAGAGCAACTCGGTCGCCGCATACACTATTCTCAGAATGACTTGGTTG
AGTACTCACCAGTCACAGAAAAGCATCTTACGGATGGCATGACAGTAAGAGAATTATGCAGTGCTGCCAT
AACCATGAGTGATAACACTGCGGCCAACTTACTTCTGACAACGATCGGAGGACCGAAGGAGCTAACCGCT
TTTTTGCACAACATGGGGGATCATGTAACTCGCCTTGATCGTTGGGAACCGGAGCTGAATGAAGCCATAC
CAAACGACGAGCGTGACACCACGATGCCTGTAGCAATGGCAACAACGTTGCGCAAACTATTAACTGGCGA
ACTACTTACTCTAGCTTCCCGGCAACAATTAATAGACTGGATGGAGGCGGATAAAGTTGCAGGACCACTT
CTGCGCTCGGCCCTTCCGGCTGGCTGGTTTATTGCTGATAAATCTGGAGCCGGTGAGCGTGGGTCTCGCG
GTATCATTGCAGCACTGGGGCCAGATGGTAAGCCCTCCCGTATCGTAGTTATCTACACGACGGGGAGTCA
GGCAACTATGGATGAACGAAATAGACAGATCGCTGAGATAGGTGCCTCACTGATTAAGCATTGGTAACTG
TCAGACCAAGTTTACTCATATATACTTTAGATTGATTTAAAACTTCATTTTTAATTTAAAAGGATCTAGG
TGAAGATCCTTTTTGATAATCTCATGACCAAAATCCCTTAACGTGAGTTTTCGTTCCACTGAGCGTCAGA
CCCCGTAGAAAAGATCAAAGGATCTTCTTGAGATCCTTTTTTTCTGCGCGTAATCTGCTGCTTGCAAACA
AAAAAACCACCGCTACCAGCGGTGGTTTGTTTGCCGGATCAAGAGCTACCAACTCTTTTTCCGAAGGTAA
CTGGCTTCAGCAGAGCGCAGATACCAAATACTGTTCTTCTAGTGTAGCCGTAGTTAGGCCACCACTTCAA
GAACTCTGTAGCACCGCCTACATACCTCGCTCTGCTAATCCTGTTACCAGTGGCTGCTGCCAGTGGCGAT
AAGTCGTGTCTTACCGGGTTGGACTCAAGACGATAGTTACCGGATAAGGCGCAGCGGTCGGGCTGAACGG
GGGGTTCGTGCACACAGCCCAGCTTGGAGCGAACGACCTACACCGAACTGAGATACCTACAGCGTGAGCT
ATGAGAAAGCGCCACGCTTCCCGAAGGGAGAAAGGCGGACAGGTATCCGGTAAGCGGCAGGGTCGGAACA
GGAGAGCGCACGAGGGAGCTTCCAGGGGGAAACGCCTGGTATCTTTATAGTCCTGTCGGGTTTCGCCACC
TCTGACTTGAGCGTCGATTTTTGTGATGCTCGTCAGGGGGGCGGAGCCTATGGAAAAACGCCAGCAACGC
GGCCTTTTTACGGTTCCTGGCCTTTTGCTGGCCTTTTGCTCACATGTTCTTTCCTGCGTTATCCCCTGAT
TCTGTGGATAACCGTATTACCGCCTTTGAGTGAGCTGATACCGCTCGCCGCAGCCGAACGACCGAGCGCA
GCGAGTCAGTGAGCGAGGAAGCGGAAGAGCGCCCAATACGCAAACCGCCTCTCCCCGCGCGTTGGCCGAT
TCATTAATGCAGCTGGCACGACAGGTTTCCCGACTGGAAAGCGGGCAGTGAGCGCAACGCAATTAATGTG
AGTTAGCTCACTCATTAGGCACCCCAGGCTTTACACTTTATGCTTCCGGCTCGTATGTTGTGTGGAATTG
TGAGCGGATAACAATTTCACACAGGAAACAGCTATGACCATGATTACGCCAAGCGCGCAATTAACCCTCA
CTAAAGGGAACAAAAGCTGGAGCTGCAAGC
Features (pLannotate 1.2.2; 31 found; start..end, strand, type, name):
      5..231     +  promoter       RSV promoter: Rous sarcoma virus enhancer/promoter
    232..412     +  LTR            5' LTR (truncated): truncated 5' long terminal repeat (LTR) from HIV-1
    459..584     +  misc_feature   HIV-1 Ψ: packaging signal of human immunodeficiency virus type 1
    568..931     +  CDS            HIV-1 gag (fragment): gag protein from human immunodeficiency virus 1; gag
   1077..1310    +  misc_feature   RRE: The Rev response element (RRE) of HIV-1 allows for Rev-dependent mRNA export from the nucleus to the cytoplasm.
   1687..1713    +  CDS            Rev (fragment): human immunodeficiency virus 1 (HIV-1) Rev protein; rev; enhances nuclear export of unspliced and incompletely spliced viral mRNAs
   1720..1743    +  promoter       SV40 promoter (fragment): SV40 early promoter
   1744..1815    +  promoter       SV40 promoter (fragment): SV40 enhancer and early promoter
   1839..1974    +  rep_origin     SV40 ori: SV40 origin of replication
   2020..2616    +  CDS            PuroR (fragment): puromycin N-acetyltransferase; pac from Streptomyces; confers resistance to puromycin
   2665..2782    +  misc_feature   cPPT/CTS: central polypurine tract and central termination sequence of HIV-1
   2847..2913    +  CDS            small t antigen (fragment): SV40 (simian virus 40) small t antigen
   2920..4098    +  promoter       EF-1α promoter: strong constitutive promoter for human elongation factor EF-1α
   4283..5506    +  CDS            MIER1 (fragment): MIER1_HUMAN - Also known as KIAA1610. Experimental evidence at protein level: Swiss-Prot protein existence level 1. Transcriptional repressor regulating the expression of a number of genes including SP1 target genes. Probably functions through recruitment of HDAC1 a histone deacetylase involved in chromatin silencing. From Homo sapiens (Human).
   5588..5641    +  promoter       U6 promoter (fragment): RNA polymerase III promoter for human U6 snRNA
   5683..6271    +  misc_feature   WPRE: woodchuck hepatitis virus posttranscriptional regulatory element
   6322..6341    +  misc_feature   cPPT/CTS (fragment): central polypurine tract and central termination sequence of HIV-1
   6343..6576    +  LTR            3' LTR (ΔU3): self-inactivating 3' long terminal repeat (LTR) from HIV-1
   6654..6775    +  polyA_signal   SV40 poly(A) signal: SV40 polyadenylation signal
   6815..6950    +  rep_origin     SV40 ori: SV40 origin of replication
   6971..6989    -  promoter       T7 promoter: promoter for bacteriophage T7 RNA polymerase
   6997..7152    +  CDS            lacZα (fragment): LacZα fragment of β-galactosidase; lacZ fragment
   7157..7585    +  rep_origin     f1 ori (sequence partly withheld): f1 bacteriophage origin of replication; arrow indicates direction of (+) strand synthesis
   7638..7742    +  promoter       AmpR promoter: bla
   7743..8603    +  CDS            AmpR: β-lactamase; bla; confers resistance to ampicillin, carbenicillin, and related antibiotics
   8774..9362    +  rep_origin     ori: high-copy-number ColE1/pMB1/pBR322/pUC origin of replication
   9545..9637    +  CDS            lacI (fragment): lac repressor; lacI; The lac repressor binds to the lac operator to inhibit transcription in E. coli. This inhibition can be relieved by adding lactose or isopropyl-β-D-thiogalactopyranoside (IPTG).
   9650..9671    +  protein_bind   CAP binding site: CAP binding activates transcription in the presence of cAMP. E. coli catabolite activator protein
   9686..9716    +  promoter       lac promoter: promoter for the E. coli lac operon
   9724..9740    +  protein_bind   lac operator: The lac repressor binds to the lac operator to inhibit transcription in E. coli. This inhibition can be relieved by adding lactose or isopropyl-β-D-thiogalactopyranoside (IPTG). lac repressor encoded by lacI
   9785..9803    +  promoter       T3 promoter: promoter for bacteriophage T3 RNA polymerase
