[The description below was written by a language model from this plasmid's Addgene catalogue record and pLannotate feature annotations shown in this document.]
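Description:
TFORF1946 is a lentiviral mammalian expression plasmid built on the pLX_TRC317 backbone, carrying the human MIER1 open reading frame as one member of a barcoded transcription factor ORF collection. It is propagated in E. coli through a high-copy ColE1/pUC-type origin with ampicillin resistance (β-lactamase). An f1 origin and remnants of a lac/lacZα cloning region with flanking T3 and T7 promoters are also present in the bacterial portion. The depositor notes that the plasmid can recombine, which is a common concern with LTR-containing vectors.

The viral cassette has a third-generation layout. An RSV promoter drives a truncated HIV-1 5' LTR, followed by the Ψ packaging signal, a gag fragment, the Rev response element and a cPPT/CTS. It ends in a self-inactivating ΔU3 3' LTR, with an SV40 polyadenylation signal downstream. Within this transfer unit, an SV40 early promoter/origin region precedes the puromycin N-acetyltransferase gene, allowing selection of transduced cells. A separate EF-1α promoter drives constitutive expression of MIER1, a transcriptional repressor thought to act by recruiting HDAC1. A WPRE downstream of the ORF enhances transcript stability and expression. The annotation matches only part of the stated 1,562 bp insert to MIER1, and the depositor's comments cite specific RefSeq and Ensembl transcripts for the isoform.

According to the record, each ORF in the collection is paired with a unique 24-bp barcode so that transcription factors can be identified in pooled overexpression screens. The barcode is not annotated in the feature table, so its position is not stated. A short U6 promoter fragment annotated between the ORF and the WPRE is probably residual backbone sequence.
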