Addgene plasmid #143558: TFORF1946
Purpose: Lentiviral vector for overexpressing transcription factor ORFs with unique 24-bp barcodes. Barcodes facilitate identification of transcription factors in pooled screens.
Depositing lab: Feng Zhang. Depositing organization: Broad Institute. Publication: A transcription factor atlas of directed differentiation. Joung J, Ma S, Tay T, Geiger-Schuller KR, Kirchgatterer PC, Verdine VK, Guo B, Arias-Garcia MA, Allen WE, Singh A, Kuksenko O, Abudayyeh OO, Gootenberg JS, Fu Z, Macrae RK, Buenrostro JD, Regev A, Zhang F. Cell. 2023 Jan 5;186(1):209-229.e26. doi: 10.1016/j.cell.2022.11.026. PubMed 36608654.
Backbone
  Vector backbone: pLX_TRC317
  Backbone manufacturer: Broad Institute Genetic Perturbation Platform
  Backbone size w/o insert (bp): 8264
  Vector type: Mammalian Expression, Lentiviral
  Selectable markers: Puromycin
Growth in bacteria
  Bacterial resistance: Ampicillin, 100 μg/mL
  Growth temperature: 37°C
  Growth strain: NEB Stable
  Copy number: High Copy
Gene/Insert
  Gene/Insert name: MIER1
  Species: H. sapiens (human)
  Insert size (bp): 1562
  Entrez Gene: MIER1 (a.k.a. ER1, MI-ER1, hMI-ER1, KIAA1610, MGC131940, MGC150640, MGC150641, RP5-944N15.1, DKFZp781G0451)
  Promoter: EF1a
  Cloning method: Unknown
  Sequencing primers: 5′ GGGTGGAGACTGAAGTTAGGCCAG; 3′ CACATAGCGTAAAAGGAGCAACATAG
Terms and licenses: Academic/Nonprofit Terms; Industry Terms: Not Available to Industry
Depositor comments: NM_001077703,ENST00000371014 . The transcription factor ORF portion of this plasmid was synthesized by Genewiz. Please test multiple small colonies in case of plasmid recombination. To make this collection available in a timely manner, a portion of this collection was not fully sequenced by Addgene. If an Addgene verified full plasmid sequence is not available, please contact us prior to placing an order to request the full sequence.
How to cite: TFORF1946 was a gift from Feng Zhang (Addgene plasmid # 143558 ; http://n2t.net/addgene:143558 ; RRID:Addgene_143558)
