>Addgene plasmid #143558 | TFORF1946 | depositor partial sequence | sequence record 282804 | Insert
ACCGCCACCATGGATGGGGCTTCTTCAGGCGGTGGCGGCAGCAGCGAAGGTGGCGGCGGCAGCAGCGGCA
GCGGCTATGGTGTGGTCGCTCGATTCTCCCAGTGCCTGGCTGAGTTTCGGACGTGGTTAAGAACCAACTG
GTTGAGGTTCAATGCAGACAAGACGGATGTGATGCTGCCATCTGTTGAATCTTCAAGTCCAGGAGGTTCA
GCAACATCAGATGACCATGAATTTGATCCATCAGCTGACATGCTGGTTCATGATTTTGATGATGAACGAA
CATTAGAAGAGGAAGAAATGATGGAAGGAGAAACAAACTTCAGCTCTGAAATAGAAGATCTTGCAAGGGA
AGGCGACATGCCAATTCATGAACTTCTCAGCCTTTATGGTTATGGTAGTACTGTTCGACTACCTGAAGAA
GATGAGGAAGAGGAAGAAGAGGAAGAAGAAGGTGAAGATGATGAAGATGCTGATAATGATGACAACAGTG
GCTGTAGTGGGGAAAATAAAGAGGAGAATATAAAGGATTCATCAGGTCAGGAGGATGAAACTCAGTCTTC
CAATGATGATCCATCACAATCTGTTGCTTCTCAAGATGCCCAGGAAATAATCCGCCCACGTCGATGTAAA
TATTTTGATACAAATAGTGAAGTAGAAGAAGAATCTGAAGAAGATGAAGATTATATTCCATCAGAAGACT
GGAAAAAGGAGATTATGGTGGGCTCCATGTTTCAAGCAGAAATTCCAGTTGGCATTTGTAGATACAAAGA
AAATGAAAAAGTATATGAAAATGATGATCAGCTCCTGTGGGACCCTGAGTACTTACCAGAAGATAAAGTG
ATTATATTTCTTAAAGATGCATCTAGAAGAACAGGTGATGAGAAGGGTGTAGAAGCAATTCCTGAAGGAT
CTCACATAAAAGACAATGAACAGGCTTTATATGAATTGGTTAAATGCAATTTTGATACAGAAGAAGCATT
GAGAAGATTAAGATTTAATGTAAAAGCAGCTAGAGAGGAATTATCTGTTTGGACAGAGGAAGAGTGTAGA
AATTTTGAACAAGGGCTGAAGGCCTATGGAAAGGATTTTCATTTGATTCAGGCTAATAAAGTCCGAACAA
GGTCAGTTGGTGAATGTGTAGCATTCTATTACATGTGGAAAAAATCTGAACGTTATGATTTCTTTGCTCA
GCAAACACGATTTGGAAAGAAGAAATATAATCTTCATCCTGGTGTAACGGATTACATGGATCGTCTTCTA
GACGAAAGTGAAAGTGCTGCATCTAGTCGAGCACCATCCCCTCCCCCAACTGCATCAAACAGTAGTAACA
GCCAGTCTGAGAAAGAAGATGGCACTGTAAGCACTGCTAATCAAAATGGAGTGTCATCTAATGGACCAGG
CATACTCCAAATGCTTCTTCCAGTTCATTTTTCAGCCATCAGTTCAAGAGCCAATGCCTTTTTAAAATAG
TAATGAACTAGTCCGTAACTTGAAAGTATTTCGATTTCTTGGCTTTATATATCTTGTGGAAAGGACGATA
CTACGTCTTCAAATGAACAGGC
