>Addgene plasmid #143558 | TFORF1946 | depositor partial sequence | sequence record 282805 | Barcode
TACTACGTCTTCAAATGAACAGGC
